>Addgene plasmid #37269 | Foxd3-pIRES2 eGFP | addgene partial sequence | sequence record 49490 | CMV-F 5'-CGCAAATGGGCGGTAGGCGTG-3'
ACTGGTTTAGTGACCGTCAGATCCGCTAGCGCTACCGGACTCAGATCTCGAGATGACCTTTCTCCGGCAG
CGGCAGCGCCAGCGATATGTCCGGCCAGACGGTGCTGACGGCCGAGGACGTGGACATCGATGTGGTGGGC
GAGGGCGACGACGGGCTGGAGGAGAAGGACAGCGACGCCGGGTGCGACAGCCCCGCGGGGCCTCCGGACC
TGCGCCTGGACGAGGCGGACGAAGGGCCACCGGTGAGCGCTCATCACGGCCAGTCTCAACCGCAAGCCCT
GGCACTGCCCACCGAGGCGACCGGGCCGGGGAACGACACGGGAGCTCCGGAGGCCGACGGCTGCAAGGGC
GGCGAGGACGCGGTGACAGGCGGCGGTGGGCCCGGCGCGGGCAGCGGGGCGACGGGAGGTCTGACCCCGA
ACAAGCCCAAGAACAGCCTGGTGAAGCCACCCTACTCTTACATCGCGCTCATCACCATGGCCATCCTGCA
GAGCCCGCAGAAGAAGCTGACCCTGAGCGGCATCTGCGAGTTCATCAGCAACCGTTTTCCGTACTACCGG
GAGAAGTTCCCCGCCTGGCAGAACAGCATCCGCCACAACCTGTCGCTCAACGACTGCTTCGTCAAGATCC
CCCGCGAGCCGGGCAACCCGGGCAAGGGCAACTACTGGACCCTGGACCCCCAGTCCGAGGACATGTTCGA
CAACGGCAGCTTCCTGCGGCGCCGGAAGCGCTTCAAGCGCCACCAGCAGGAGCACCTGCGCGAGCAGACG
GCGCTGATGATGCAGAGCTTCGGAGCCTACAGCCTGGCGGCGGCGGCGGGCGCAGGACCCTACGGCCGCC
CCTACGGCCTGCACCCCGCGGCGGCTGCGGGCGCCTTACTCGCACCCCGCGGCGGCGGCGGCGGCCGCGG
CTGCTGCGGCGCTCCAGTACCCGTACGCGC
