>Addgene plasmid #37269 | Foxd3-pIRES2 eGFP | addgene partial sequence | sequence record 50607 | EGFP-N 5'-CGTCGCCGTCCAGCTCGACCAG-3'
TCCTCGCCCTTGCTCACCATGGTTGTGGCCATATTATCATCGTGTTTTTCAAAGGAAAACCACGTCCCCG
TGGTTCGGGGGGCCTAGACGTTTTTTTAACCTCGACTAAACACATGTAAAGCATGTGTACCGAGGCCCCA
GATCAGATCCCATACAATGGGGTACCTTCTGGGCATCCTTCAGCCCCTTGTTGAATACGCTTGAGGAGAG
CCATTTGACTCTTTCCACAACTATCCAACTCACAACGTGGCACTGGGGTTGTGCCGCCTTTGCAGGTGTA
TCTTATACACGTGGCTTTTGGCCGCAGAGGCACCTGTCGCCAGGTGGGGGGTTCCGCTGCCTGCAAAGGG
TCGCTACAGACGTTGTTTGTCTTCAAGAAGCTTCCAGAGGAACTGCTTCCTTCACGACATTCAACAGACC
TTGCATTCCTTTGGCGAGAGGGGAAAGACCCCTAGGAATGCTCGTCAAGAAGACAGGGCCAGGTTTCCGG
GCCCTCACATTGCCAAAAGACGGCAATATGGTGGAAAATAACATATAGACAAACGCACACCGGCCTTATT
CCAAGCGGCTTCGGC
