[The description below was written by a language model from this plasmid's Addgene catalogue record.]
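Description:
Foxd3-pIRES2 eGFP is a mammalian expression plasmid built on the Clontech pIRES2-EGFP backbone, carrying mouse Foxd3 (also known as Genesis or Hfh2), a forkhead-box transcription factor. The insert, listed as about 2 kb, was placed by restriction cloning between the XhoI and EcoRI sites of the multiple cloning site; the record does not say whether those sites survived. The backbone is recorded as roughly 5.3 kb and the whole plasmid as about 7.8 kb, figures that do not add up exactly with the stated insert size, so they should be treated as approximate. The plasmid is propagated in E. coli under kanamycin selection, and transfected mammalian cells can be selected with G418 through the neomycin resistance marker. The copy number is recorded as unknown, and no feature table was supplied, so details such as the replication origin and polyadenylation signals are not documented here.

Expression is driven by the CMV promoter, which produces a single bicistronic transcript: Foxd3 is translated from the 5′ cistron, and an internal ribosome entry site (IRES) downstream of it directs independent translation of EGFP. Although the catalogue lists IRES-GFP under the tag field, this arrangement yields two separate proteins, so Foxd3 is not fused to GFP and no epitope tag is recorded. Green fluorescence therefore serves as a proxy for cells expressing the transgene, allowing them to be identified by microscopy or sorted by flow cytometry. The record does not state a specific purpose, but the design suits transient or stable overexpression of Foxd3 in mammalian cells where marking of the expressing population is wanted.
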