Addgene plasmid #37269: Foxd3-pIRES2 eGFP
Depositing lab: Patricia Labosky. Depositing organization: Vanderbilt University.
Backbone
  Vector backbone: pIRES2-EGFP
  Backbone manufacturer: Clontech
  Backbone size w/o insert (bp): 5300
  Total vector size (bp): 7800
  Vector type: Mammalian Expression
  Selectable markers: Neomycin (select with G418)
Growth in bacteria
  Bacterial resistance: Kanamycin, 50 μg/mL
  Growth temperature: 37°C
  Growth strain: DH5alpha
  Copy number: Unknown
Gene/Insert
  Gene/Insert name: Foxd3 (alt names: Hfh2; Genesis)
  Species: M. musculus (mouse)
  Insert size (bp): 2000
  GenBank ID: 1347473
  Entrez Gene: Foxd3 (a.k.a. CWH3, Gen, Genesis, Hfh2)
  Promoter: CMV
  Tag / fusion protein: IRES-GFP
  Cloning method: Restriction Enzyme; 5′ cloning site Xho1 (unknown if destroyed); 3′ cloning site EcoRI (unknown if destroyed)
  Sequencing primers: 5′ none; 3′ none
Terms and licenses: Academic/Nonprofit Terms; Industry Terms: Not Available to Industry
How to cite: Foxd3-pIRES2 eGFP was a gift from Patricia Labosky (Addgene plasmid # 37269 ; http://n2t.net/addgene:37269 ; RRID:Addgene_37269)
